Addgene plasmid #136409: pDONR-U6gRNA-PGKpuro2APDGFB
Purpose: (Empty Backbone) Donor vector for gRNA subcloning. Required for gRNA cloning into the RCAS-DV. Also constitutively expresses PDGFB.
Depositing lab: Massimo Squatrito. Depositing organization: Centro Nacional de Investigaciones Oncologicas (CNIO). Publication: Somatic genome editing with the RCAS-TVA-CRISPR-Cas9 system for precision tumor modeling. Oldrini B, Curiel-Garcia A, Marques C, Matia V, Uluckan O, Grana-Castro O, Torres-Ruiz R, Rodriguez-Perales S, Huse JT, Squatrito M. Nat Commun. 2018 Apr 13;9(1):1466. doi: 10.1038/s41467-018-03731-w. PubMed 29654229.
Backbone
  Vector backbone: pDONR-U6gRNA-PGKpuro2ABFP
  Modifications to backbone: BbsI restriction site in the PDGFB sequence (Glu173Asp174) was removed by site directed mutagenesis. HA tag on vector.
  Vector type: CRISPR
  Selectable markers: Puromycin
Growth in bacteria
  Bacterial resistance: Kanamycin, 50 μg/mL
  Growth temperature: 37°C
  Growth strain: NEB Stable
  Copy number: High Copy
Gene/Insert
  Gene/Insert name: None
  Mutation: BbsI restriction site in the PDGFB sequence (Glu173Asp174) was removed by site directed mutagenesis
  Cloning method: Unknown
  Sequencing primers: 5′ Unknown
Terms and licenses: Academic/Nonprofit Terms; Industry Terms: Not Available to Industry
How to cite: pDONR-U6gRNA-PGKpuro2APDGFB was a gift from Massimo Squatrito (Addgene plasmid # 136409 ; http://n2t.net/addgene:136409 ; RRID:Addgene_136409)
