[The description below was written by a language model from this plasmid's Addgene catalogue record and pLannotate feature annotations shown in this document.]
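Description:
pDONR-U6gRNA-PGKpuro2APDGFB is a Gateway entry-type CRISPR vector of about 5 kb, supplied as an empty backbone for guide RNA subcloning. It derives from pDONR-U6gRNA-PGKpuro2ABFP, and the name implies that PDGFB takes the place of the BFP reporter. It is maintained in E. coli through a high-copy ColE1/pUC-type origin with kanamycin selection. rrnB T1 and T2 terminators lie upstream of the cloning region, and the short lacI, lacZα and T7 promoter annotations appear to be backbone remnants.

The transferable payload sits between attL1 and attL2 sites, so the whole cassette can be moved by an LR recombination reaction into a destination vector. The record states that this step is required to place gRNAs in the RCAS-DV retroviral destination vector. Within the cassette, a human U6 RNA polymerase III promoter precedes the Streptococcus pyogenes Cas9 gRNA scaffold. The short gap between them is presumably where the guide sequence is inserted. The removal of an internal BbsI site from PDGFB by site-directed mutagenesis at the Glu173/Asp174 codons suggests BbsI-based guide cloning, though the cloning method is not stated.

Downstream, a mouse PGK promoter drives puromycin N-acetyltransferase followed by human PDGFB. According to the name these are linked by a 2A peptide, which is not annotated separately, so both proteins would come from one transcript. An HA tag is recorded on the vector but is also not annotated. A short match to HIV-1 nef just before attL2 is probably residual sequence. The construct thus pairs a chosen gRNA with constitutive PDGFB expression and puromycin selection, for somatic genome editing and tumour modelling in the RCAS-TVA-CRISPR-Cas9 system.
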