Features (pLannotate 1.2.2; 15 found; start..end, strand, type, name):
      1..100     +  protein_bind   attL1: mutant version of attL; recombination site for the Gateway® LR reaction LR Clonase™
    160..400     +  promoter       U6 promoter: RNA polymerase III promoter for human U6 snRNA
    425..500     +  misc_RNA       gRNA scaffold: guide RNA scaffold for the Streptococcus pyogenes CRISPR/Cas9 system
    523..1022    +  promoter       PGK promoter: mouse phosphoglycerate kinase 1 promoter
   1062..1658    +  CDS            PuroR (fragment): puromycin N-acetyltransferase; pac from Streptomyces; confers resistance to puromycin
   1731..2453    +  CDS            PDGFB (sequence partly withheld): PDGFB_HUMAN - Also known as PDGF2, SIS. Experimental evidence at protein level: Swiss-Prot protein existence level 1. Growth factor that plays an essential role in the regulation of embryonic development, cell proliferation, cell migration, survival and chemotaxis. Potent mitogen for cells of mesenchymal origin (PubMed:26599395). Required for normal proliferation and recruitment of pericytes and vascular smooth muscle cells in the central nervous system, skin, lung, heart and placenta. Required for normal blood vessel development, and for normal development of kidney glomeruli. Plays an import
   2498..2557    +  CDS            nef (fragment): NEF_HV1Z2 - Experimental evidence at protein level: Swiss-Prot protein existence level 1. Extracellular Nef protein targets CD4(+) T-lymphocytes for apoptosis by interacting with CXCR4 surface receptors. From Human immunodeficiency virus type 1 group M subtype D (isolate Z2/CDC-Z34) (HIV-1).
   2558..2657    -  protein_bind   attL2: mutant version of attL; recombination site for the Gateway® LR reaction LR Clonase™
   2675..2693    -  promoter       T7 promoter: promoter for bacteriophage T7 RNA polymerase
   2827..3636    +  CDS            KanR: aminoglycoside phosphotransferase; aph(3')-Ia; confers resistance to kanamycin in bacteria or G418 (Geneticin®) in eukaryotes
   3783..4371    +  rep_origin     ori: high-copy-number ColE1/pMB1/pBR322/pUC origin of replication
   4554..4646    +  CDS            lacI (fragment): lac repressor; lacI; The lac repressor binds to the lac operator to inhibit transcription in E. coli. This inhibition can be relieved by adding lactose or isopropyl-β-D-thiogalactopyranoside (IPTG).
   4701..4728    -  terminator     rrnB T2 terminator: transcription terminator T2 from the E. coli rrnB gene
   4820..4906    -  terminator     rrnB T1 terminator: Escherichia coli rrnB; transcription terminator T1 from the E. coli rrnB gene
   4950..4986    -  CDS            lacZα (fragment): LacZα fragment of β-galactosidase; lacZ fragment
>Addgene plasmid #136409 | pDONR-U6gRNA-PGKpuro2APDGFB | addgene full sequence | sequence record 350675 | Addgene NGS Result
CAAATAATGATTTTATTTTGACTGATAGTGACCTGTTCGTTGCAACAAATTGATGAGCAATGCTTTTTTA
TAATGCCAACTTTGTACAAAAAAGCAGGCTTAATCCAGTTTGGTTAGTACCGGGCCCTACGCGTTACTCG
AGCCAAGGTCGGGCAGGAAGAGGGCCTATTTCCCATGATTCCTTCATATTTGCATATACGATACAAGGCT
GTTAGAGAGATAATTAGAATTAATTTGACTGTAAACACAAAGATATTAGTACAAAATACGTGACGTAGAA
AGTAATAATTTCTTGGGTAGTTTGCAGTTTTAAAATTATGTTTTAAAATGGACTATCATATGCTTACCGT
AACTTGAAAGTATTTCGATTTCTTGGCTTTATATATCTTGTGGAAAGGACGAAACACCGGGTCTTCGAGA
AGACGTTTTAGAGCTAGAAATAGCAAGTTAAAATAAGGCTAGTCCGTTATCAACTTGAAAAAGTGGCACC
GAGTCGGTGCTTTTTTTGGATCCAATTCTACCGGGTAGGGGAGGCGCTTTTCCCAAGGCAGTCTGGAGCA
TGCGCTTTAGCAGCCCCGCTGGGCACTTGGCGCTACACAAGTGGCCTCTGGCCTCGCACACATTCCACAT
CCACCGGTAGGCGCCAACCGGCTCCGTTCTTTGGTGGCCCCTTCGCGCCACCTTCTACTCCTCCCCTAGT
CAGGAAGTTCCCCCCCGCCCCGCAGCTCGCGTCGTGCAGGACGTGACAAATGGAAGTAGCACGTCTCACT
AGTCTCGTGCAGATGGACAGCACCGCTGAGCAATGGAAGCGGGTAGGCCTTTGGGGCAGCGGCCAATAGC
AGCTTTGCTCCTTCGCTTTCTGGGCTCAGAGGCTGGGAAGGGGTGGGTCCGGGGGCGGGCTCAGGGGCGG
GCTCAGGGGCGGGGCGGGCGCCCGAAGGTCCTCCGGAGGCCCGGCATTCTGCACGCTTCAAAAGCGCACG
TCTGCCGCGCTGTTCTCCTCTTCCTCATCTCCGGGCCTTTCGACCTGCATCCATCTAGATCTCGAGCAGC
TGAAGCTTACCATGACCGAGTACAAGCCCACGGTGCGCCTCGCCACCCGCGACGACGTCCCCAGGGCCGT
ACGCACCCTCGCCGCCGCGTTCGCCGACTACCCCGCCACGCGCCACACCGTCGATCCGGACCGCCACATC
GAGCGGGTCACCGAGCTGCAAGAACTCTTCCTCACGCGCGTCGGGCTCGACATCGGCAAGGTGTGGGTCG
CGGACGACGGCGCCGCGGTGGCGGTCTGGACCACGCCGGAGAGCGTCGAAGCGGGGGCGGTGTTCGCCGA
GATCGGCCCGCGCATGGCCGAGTTGAGCGGTTCCCGGCTGGCCGCGCAGCAACAGATGGAAGGCCTCCTG
GCGCCGCACCGGCCCAAGGAGCCCGCGTGGTTCCTGGCCACCGTCGGCGTCTCGCCCGACCACCAGGGCA
AGGGTCTGGGCAGCGCCGTCGTGCTCCCCGGAGTGGAGGCGGCCGAGCGCGCCGGGGTGCCCGCCTTCCT
GGAGACCTCCGCGCCCCGCAACCTCCCCTTCTACGAGCGGCTCGGCTTCACCGTCACCGCCGACGTCGAG
GTGCCCGAAGGACCGCGCACCTGGTGCATGACCCGCAAGCCCGGTGCCGGCGGCGGGTCCGGAGGAGAGG
GCAGAGGAAGTCTCCTAACATGCGGTGACGTGGAGGAGAATCCTGGCCCAATGAATCGCTGCTGGGCGCT
CTTCCTGTCTCTCTGCTGCTACCTGCGTCTGGTCAGCGCCGAGGGGGACCCCATTCCCGAGGAGCTTTAT
GAGATGCTGAGTGACCACTCGATCCGCTCCTTTGATGATCTCCAACGCCTGCTGCACGGAGACCCCGGAG
AGGAAGATGGGGCCGAGTTGGACCTGAACATGACCCGCTCCCACTCTGGAGGCGAGCTGGAGAGCTTGGC
TCGTGGAAGAAGGAGCCTGGGTTCCCTGACCATTGCTGAG
[276 nt withheld, positions 2001-2276]
GTGGCAGCTGCACGGCCTGTGACCCGAAGCCCGGGGGGTTCCCAGGAGCAGCGAGCCAAAACGCCCCAAA
CTCGGGTGACCATTCGGACGGTGCGAGTCCGCCGGCCCCCCAAGGGCAAGCACCGGAAATTCAAGCACAC
GCATGACAAGACGGCACTGAAGGAGACCCTTGGAGCCGCCTACCCTTATGACGTGCCAGATTATGCCTAG
GCGGCCGCTAGGTACCTTTAAGACCAATGACTTACAAGGCAGCTGTAGATCTTAGCCACTTTTTAAAAGA
AACCCAGCTTTCTTGTACAAAGTTGGCATTATAAGAAAGCATTGCTTATCAATTTGTTGCAACGAACAGG
TCACTATCAGTCAAAATAAAATCATTATTTGCCATCCAGCTGATATCCCCTATAGTGAGTCGTATTACAT
GGTCATAGCTGTTTCCTGGCAGCTCTGGCCCGTGTCTCAAAATCTCTGATGTTACATTGCACAAGATAAA
AATATATCATCATGAACAATAAAACTGTCTGCTTACATAAACAGTAATACAAGGGGTGTTATGAGCCATA
TTCAACGGGAAACGTCGAGGCCGCGATTAAATTCCAACATGGATGCTGATTTATATGGGTATAAATGGGC
TCGCGATAATGTCGGGCAATCAGGTGCGACAATCTATCGCTTGTATGGGAAGCCCGATGCGCCAGAGTTG
TTTCTGAAACATGGCAAAGGTAGCGTTGCCAATGATGTTACAGATGAGATGGTCAGACTAAACTGGCTGA
CGGAATTTATGCCTCTTCCGACCATCAAGCATTTTATCCGTACTCCTGATGATGCATGGTTACTCACCAC
TGCGATCCCCGGAAAAACAGCATTCCAGGTATTAGAAGAATATCCTGATTCAGGTGAAAATATTGTTGAT
GCGCTGGCAGTGTTCCTGCGCCGGTTGCATTCGATTCCTGTTTGTAATTGTCCTTTTAACAGCGATCGCG
TATTTCGTCTCGCTCAGGCGCAATCACGAATGAATAACGGTTTGGTTGATGCGAGTGATTTTGATGACGA
GCGTAATGGCTGGCCTGTTGAACAAGTCTGGAAAGAAATGCATAAACTTTTGCCATTCTCACCGGATTCA
GTCGTCACTCATGGTGATTTCTCACTTGATAACCTTATTTTTGACGAGGGGAAATTAATAGGTTGTATTG
ATGTTGGACGAGTCGGAATCGCAGACCGATACCAGGATCTTGCCATCCTATGGAACTGCCTCGGTGAGTT
TTCTCCTTCATTACAGAAACGGCTTTTTCAAAAATATGGTATTGATAATCCTGATATGAATAAATTGCAG
TTTCATTTGATGCTCGATGAGTTTTTCTAATCAGAATTGGTTAATTGGTTGTAACACTGGCAGAGCATTA
CGCTGACTTGACGGGACGGCGCAAGCTCATGACCAAAATCCCTTAACGTGAGTTACGCGTCGTTCCACTG
AGCGTCAGACCCCGTAGAAAAGATCAAAGGATCTTCTTGAGATCCTTTTTTTCTGCGCGTAATCTGCTGC
TTGCAAACAAAAAAACCACCGCTACCAGCGGTGGTTTGTTTGCCGGATCAAGAGCTACCAACTCTTTTTC
CGAAGGTAACTGGCTTCAGCAGAGCGCAGATACCAAATACTGTTCTTCTAGTGTAGCCGTAGTTAGGCCA
CCACTTCAAGAACTCTGTAGCACCGCCTACATACCTCGCTCTGCTAATCCTGTTACCAGTGGCTGCTGCC
AGTGGCGATAAGTCGTGTCTTACCGGGTTGGACTCAAGACGATAGTTACCGGATAAGGCGCAGCGGTCGG
GCTGAACGGGGGGTTCGTGCACACAGCCCAGCTTGGAGCGAACGACCTACACCGAACTGAGATACCTACA
GCGTGAGCTATGAGAAAGCGCCACGCTTCCCGAAGGGAGAAAGGCGGACAGGTATCCGGTAAGCGGCAGG
GTCGGAACAGGAGAGCGCACGAGGGAGCTTCCAGGGGGAAACGCCTGGTATCTTTATAGTCCTGTCGGGT
TTCGCCACCTCTGACTTGAGCGTCGATTTTTGTGATGCTCGTCAGGGGGGCGGAGCCTATGGAAAAACGC
CAGCAACGCGGCCTTTTTACGGTTCCTGGCCTTTTGCTGGCCTTTTGCTCACATGTTCTTTCCTGCGTTA
TCCCCTGATTCTGTGGATAACCGTATTACCGCCTTTGAGTGAGCTGATACCGCTCGCCGCAGCCGAACGA
CCGAGCGCAGCGAGTCAGTGAGCGAGGAAGCGGAAGAGCGCCCAATACGCAAACCGCCTCTCCCCGCGCG
TTGGCCGATTCATTAATGCAGCTGGCACGACAGGTTTCCCGACTGGAAAGCGGGCAGTGAGCGCAACGCA
ATTAATACGCGTACCGCTAGCCAGGAAGAGTTTGTAGAAACGCAAAAAGGCCATCCGTCAGGATGGCCTT
CTGCTTAGTTTGATGCCTGGCAGTTTATGGCGGGCGTCCTGCCCGCCACCCTCCGGGCCGTTGCTTCACA
ACGTTCAAATCCGCTCCCGGCGGATTTGTCCTACTCAGGAGAGCGTTCACCGACAAACAACAGATAAAAC
GAAAGGCCCAGTTTTCCGACTGAGCCTTTCGTTTTATTTGATGCCTGGCAGTTCCCTACTCTCGCGTTAA
CGCTAGCATGGATGTTTTCCCAGTCACGACGTTGTAAAACGACGGCCAGTCTTAAGCTCGGGCCC
